Addgene plasmid #130913: pLenti-CMV-cGAS-N-HA
Purpose: Expresses human cGAS N terminus(aa1-159)-HA; Puromycin selection marker
Depositing lab: Jonathan Kagan. Depositing organization: Boston Children's Hospital. Publication: Phosphoinositide Interactions Position cGAS at the Plasma Membrane to Ensure Efficient Distinction between Self- and Viral DNA. Barnett KC, Coronas-Serna JM, Zhou W, Ernandes MJ, Cao A, Kranzusch PJ, Kagan JC. Cell. 2019 Mar 7;176(6):1432-1446.e11. doi: 10.1016/j.cell.2019.01.049. Epub 2019 Feb 28. PubMed 30827685.
Backbone
  Vector backbone: pLenti CMV GFP Puro
  Backbone manufacturer: Addgene (#17448)
  Backbone size w/o insert (bp): 8000
  Total vector size (bp): 8384
  Vector type: Mammalian Expression
  Selectable markers: Puromycin
Growth in bacteria
  Bacterial resistance: Ampicillin, 100 μg/mL
  Growth temperature: 37°C
  Growth strain: NEB Stable
  Copy number: High Copy
Gene/Insert
  Gene/Insert name: cGAS N terminus
  Species: H. sapiens (human)
  Insert size (bp): 500
  Promoter: CMV
  Tag / fusion protein: HA (C terminal on insert)
  Cloning method: Restriction Enzyme; 5′ cloning site XbaI (not destroyed); 3′ cloning site SalI (not destroyed)
  Sequencing primers: 5′ CMV Forward
Terms and licenses: Academic/Nonprofit Terms; Industry Terms: Not Available to Industry
How to cite: pLenti-CMV-cGAS-N-HA was a gift from Jonathan Kagan (Addgene plasmid # 130913 ; http://n2t.net/addgene:130913 ; RRID:Addgene_130913)
