[The description below was written by a language model from this plasmid's Addgene catalogue record and pLannotate feature annotations shown in this document.]
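Description:
pLenti-CMV-cGAS-N-HA is a lentiviral transfer plasmid for mammalian expression, built on the pLenti CMV GFP Puro backbone and totalling about 8.4 kb. It is propagated in E. coli through a high-copy ColE1/pUC-type origin with ampicillin selection (AmpR), and it also carries an f1 origin and residual cloning-vector elements (lac promoter/operator, lacZα fragment, T3 and T7 promoters). The viral portion has a third-generation style layout. An RSV promoter drives a chimeric, truncated HIV-1 5' LTR, followed by the Ψ packaging signal with a short gag fragment, the Rev response element for Rev-dependent nuclear export of the genomic RNA, and the cPPT/CTS element, which aids nuclear import of the reverse-transcribed genome. A second truncated LTR, annotated after a nef fragment, closes the proviral region, with an SV40 poly(A) signal and SV40 origin downstream.

The payload is the N-terminal region of human cGAS (amino acids 1–159), an insert of about 500 bp cloned between XbaI and SalI sites under the CMV enhancer/promoter. It is fused at its C terminus to an HA epitope. The annotation tool matches this short stretch as a fragment of a 3xHA tag, which is consistent with a single HA copy. A WPRE follows the coding sequence to enhance transcript stability and expression. A separate mouse PGK promoter drives puromycin N-acetyltransferase, so transduced or transfected cells can be selected with puromycin. The construct serves for transient or stable expression of the isolated, HA-detectable cGAS N terminus. The associated publication concerns how phosphoinositide interactions position cGAS at the plasma membrane.
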