Features (pLannotate 1.2.2; 29 found; start..end, strand, type, name):
      1..227     +  promoter       RSV promoter: Rous sarcoma virus enhancer/promoter
    228..408     +  LTR            5' LTR (truncated): truncated 5' long terminal repeat (LTR) from HIV-1
    455..580     +  misc_feature   HIV-1 Ψ: packaging signal of human immunodeficiency virus type 1
    564..927     +  CDS            HIV-1 gag (fragment): gag protein from human immunodeficiency virus 1; gag
   1073..1306    +  misc_feature   RRE: The Rev response element (RRE) of HIV-1 allows for Rev-dependent mRNA export from the nucleus to the cytoplasm.
   1683..1783    +  CDS            Rev (fragment): human immunodeficiency virus 1 (HIV-1) Rev protein; rev; enhances nuclear export of unspliced and incompletely spliced viral mRNAs
   1802..1918    +  misc_feature   cPPT/CTS: central polypurine tract and central termination sequence of HIV-1
   1941..2244    +  enhancer       CMV enhancer: human cytomegalovirus immediate early enhancer
   2245..2448    +  promoter       CMV promoter: human cytomegalovirus (CMV) immediate early promoter
   2531..3007    +  CDS            CGAS (fragment): CGAS_HUMAN - Also known as C6orf150 From Homo sapiens (Human).
   3008..3035    +  CDS            3xHA (fragment): three tandem HA epitope tags
   3044..3632    +  misc_feature   WPRE: woodchuck hepatitis virus posttranscriptional regulatory element
   3646..4145    +  promoter       PGK promoter: mouse phosphoglycerate kinase 1 promoter
   4166..4765    +  CDS            PuroR: puromycin N-acetyltransferase; pac from Streptomyces alboniger; confers resistance to puromycin
   4833..4970    +  CDS            nef (fragment): NEF_HV1LA - Experimental evidence at protein level: Swiss-Prot protein existence level 1. Extracellular Nef protein targets CD4(+) T-lymphocytes for apoptosis by interacting with CXCR4 surface receptors. From Human immunodeficiency virus type 1 group M subtype B (isolate Lai) (HIV-1).
   4956..5136    +  LTR            5' LTR (truncated): truncated 5' long terminal repeat (LTR) from HIV-1
   5208..5329    +  polyA_signal   SV40 poly(A) signal: SV40 polyadenylation signal
   5369..5504    +  rep_origin     SV40 ori: SV40 origin of replication
   5525..5543    -  promoter       T7 promoter: promoter for bacteriophage T7 RNA polymerase
   5551..5706    +  CDS            lacZα (fragment): LacZα fragment of β-galactosidase; lacZ fragment
   5711..6139    +  rep_origin     f1 ori (sequence partly withheld): f1 bacteriophage origin of replication; arrow indicates direction of (+) strand synthesis
   6192..6296    +  promoter       AmpR promoter: bla
   6297..7157    +  CDS            AmpR: β-lactamase; bla; confers resistance to ampicillin, carbenicillin, and related antibiotics
   7328..7916    +  rep_origin     ori: high-copy-number ColE1/pMB1/pBR322/pUC origin of replication
   8099..8191    +  CDS            lacI (fragment): lac repressor; lacI; The lac repressor binds to the lac operator to inhibit transcription in E. coli. This inhibition can be relieved by adding lactose or isopropyl-β-D-thiogalactopyranoside (IPTG).
   8204..8225    +  protein_bind   CAP binding site: CAP binding activates transcription in the presence of cAMP. E. coli catabolite activator protein
   8240..8270    +  promoter       lac promoter: promoter for the E. coli lac operon
   8278..8294    +  protein_bind   lac operator: The lac repressor binds to the lac operator to inhibit transcription in E. coli. This inhibition can be relieved by adding lactose or isopropyl-β-D-thiogalactopyranoside (IPTG). lac repressor encoded by lacI
   8339..8357    +  promoter       T3 promoter: promoter for bacteriophage T3 RNA polymerase
>Addgene plasmid #130913 | pLenti-CMV-cGAS-N-HA | addgene full sequence | sequence record 255051 | Addgene NGS Result
TGTAGTCTTATGCAATACTCTTGTAGTCTTGCAACATGGTAACGATGAGTTAGCAACATGCCTTACAAGG
AGAGAAAAAGCACCGTGCATGCCGATTGGTGGAAGTAAGGTGGTACGATCGTGCCTTATTAGGAAGGCAA
CAGACGGGTCTGACATGGATTGGACGAACCACTGAATTGCCGCATTGCAGAGATATTGTATTTAAGTGCC
TAGCTCGATACATAAACGGGTCTCTCTGGTTAGACCAGATCTGAGCCTGGGAGCTCTCTGGCTAACTAGG
GAACCCACTGCTTAAGCCTCAATAAAGCTTGCCTTGAGTGCTTCAAGTAGTGTGTGCCCGTCTGTTGTGT
GACTCTGGTAACTAGAGATCCCTCAGACCCTTTTAGTCAGTGTGGAAAATCTCTAGCAGTGGCGCCCGAA
CAGGGACTTGAAAGCGAAAGGGAAACCAGAGGAGCTCTCTCGACGCAGGACTCGGCTTGCTGAAGCGCGC
ACGGCAAGAGGCGAGGGGCGGCGACTGGTGAGTACGCCAAAAATTTTGACTAGCGGAGGCTAGAAGGAGA
GAGATGGGTGCGAGAGCGTCAGTATTAAGCGGGGGAGAATTAGATCGCGATGGGAAAAAATTCGGTTAAG
GCCAGGGGGAAAGAAAAAATATAAATTAAAACATATAGTATGGGCAAGCAGGGAGCTAGAACGATTCGCA
GTTAATCCTGGCCTGTTAGAAACATCAGAAGGCTGTAGACAAATACTGGGACAGCTACAACCATCCCTTC
AGACAGGATCAGAAGAACTTAGATCATTATATAATACAGTAGCAACCCTCTATTGTGTGCATCAAAGGAT
AGAGATAAAAGACACCAAGGAAGCTTTAGACAAGATAGAGGAAGAGCAAAACAAAAGTAAGACCACCGCA
CAGCAAGCGGCCGCTGATCTTCAGACCTGGAGGAGGAGATATGAGGGACAATTGGAGAAGTGAATTATAT
AAATATAAAGTAGTAAAAATTGAACCATTAGGAGTAGCACCCACCAAGGCAAAGAGAAGAGTGGTGCAGA
GAGAAAAAAGAGCAGTGGGAATAGGAGCTTTGTTCCTTGGGTTCTTGGGAGCAGCAGGAAGCACTATGGG
CGCAGCGTCAATGACGCTGACGGTACAGGCCAGACAATTATTGTCTGGTATAGTGCAGCAGCAGAACAAT
TTGCTGAGGGCTATTGAGGCGCAACAGCATCTGTTGCAACTCACAGTCTGGGGCATCAAGCAGCTCCAGG
CAAGAATCCTGGCTGTGGAAAGATACCTAAAGGATCAACAGCTCCTGGGGATTTGGGGTTGCTCTGGAAA
ACTCATTTGCACCACTGCTGTGCCTTGGAATGCTAGTTGGAGTAATAAATCTCTGGAACAGATTTGGAAT
CACACGACCTGGATGGAGTGGGACAGAGAAATTAACAATTACACAAGCTTAATACACTCCTTAATTGAAG
AATCGCAAAACCAGCAAGAAAAGAATGAACAAGAATTATTGGAATTAGATAAATGGGCAAGTTTGTGGAA
TTGGTTTAACATAACAAATTGGCTGTGGTATATAAAATTATTCATAATGATAGTAGGAGGCTTGGTAGGT
TTAAGAATAGTTTTTGCTGTACTTTCTATAGTGAATAGAGTTAGGCAGGGATATTCACCATTATCGTTTC
AGACCCACCTCCCAACCCCGAGGGGACCCGACAGGCCCGAAGGAATAGAAGAAGAAGGTGGAGAGAGAGA
CAGAGACAGATCCATTCGATTAGTGAACGGATCTCGACGGTATCGGTTAACTTTTAAAAGAAAAGGGGGG
ATTGGGGGGTACAGTGCAGGGGAAAGAATAGTAGACATAATAGCAACAGACATACAAACTAAAGAATTAC
AAAAACAAATTACAAAATTCAAAATTTTATCGATAAGCTTGGGAGTTCCGCGTTACATAACTTACGGTAA
ATGGCCCGCCTGGCTGACCGCCCAACGACCCCCGCCCATTGACGTCAATAATGACGTATGTTCCCATAGT
AACGCCAATAGGGACTTTCCATTGACGTCAATGGGTGGAGTATTTACGGTAAACTGCCCACTTGGCAGTA
CATCAAGTGTATCATATGCCAAGTACGCCCCCTATTGACGTCAATGACGGTAAATGGCCCGCCTGGCATT
ATGCCCAGTACATGACCTTATGGGACTTTCCTACTTGGCAGTACATCTACGTATTAGTCATCGCTATTAC
CATGGTGATGCGGTTTTGGCAGTACATCAATGGGCGTGGATAGCGGTTTGACTCACGGGGATTTCCAAGT
CTCCACCCCATTGACGTCAATGGGAGTTTGTTTTGGCACCAAAATCAACGGGACTTTCCAAAATGTCGTA
ACAACTCCGCCCCATTGACGCAAATGGGCGGTAGGCGTGTACGGTGGGAGGTCTATATAAGCAGAGCTCG
TTTAGTGAACCGTCAGATCGCCTGGAGACGCCATCCACGCTGTTTTGACCTCCATAGAAGACACCGACTC
TAGAGCCACCATGCAGCCTTGGCACGGAAAGGCCATGCAGAGAGCTTCCGAGGCCGGAGCCACTGCCCCC
AAGGCTTCCGCACGGAATGCCAGGGGCGCCCCGATGGATCCCACCGAGTCTCCGGCTGCCCCCGAGGCCG
CCCTGCCTAAGGCGGGAAAGTTCGGCCCCGCCAGGAAGTCGGGATCCCGGCAGAAAAAGAGCGCCCCGGA
CACCCAGGAGAGGCCGCCCGTCCGCGCAACTGGGGCCCGCGCCAAAAAGGCCCCTCAGCGCGCCCAGGAC
ACGCAGCCGTCTGACGCCACCAGCGCCCCTGGGGCAGAGGGGCTGGAGCCTCCTGCGGCTCGGGAGCCGG
CTCTTTCCAGGGCTGGTTCTTGCCGCCAGAGGGGCGCGCGCTGCTCCACGAAGCCAAGACCTCCGCCCGG
GCCCTGGGACGTGCCCAGCCCCGGCCTGCCGGTCTCGGCCCCCATTCTCGTACGGAGGGATGCGGCGTAC
CCATACGATGTTCCAGATTACGCTTGAGTCGACAATCAACCTCTGGATTACAAAATTTGTGAAAGATTGA
CTGGTATTCTTAACTATGTTGCTCCTTTTACGCTATGTGGATACGCTGCTTTAATGCCTTTGTATCATGC
TATTGCTTCCCGTATGGCTTTCATTTTCTCCTCCTTGTATAAATCCTGGTTGCTGTCTCTTTATGAGGAG
TTGTGGCCCGTTGTCAGGCAACGTGGCGTGGTGTGCACTGTGTTTGCTGACGCAACCCCCACTGGTTGGG
GCATTGCCACCACCTGTCAGCTCCTTTCCGGGACTTTCGCTTTCCCCCTCCCTATTGCCACGGCGGAACT
CATCGCCGCCTGCCTTGCCCGCTGCTGGACAGGGGCTCGGCTGTTGGGCACTGACAATTCCGTGGTGTTG
TCGGGGAAGCTGACGTCCTTTCCATGGCTGCTCGCCTGTGTTGCCACCTGGATTCTGCGCGGGACGTCCT
TCTGCTACGTCCCTTCGGCCCTCAATCCAGCGGACCTTCCTTCCCGCGGCCTGCTGCCGGCTCTGCGGCC
TCTTCCGCGTCTTCGCCTTCGCCCTCAGACGAGTCGGATCTCCCTTTGGGCCGCCTCCCCGCCTGGAATT
CTACCGGGTAGGGGAGGCGCTTTTCCCAAGGCAGTCTGGAGCATGCGCTTTAGCAGCCCCGCTGGGCACT
TGGCGCTACACAAGTGGCCTCTGGCCTCGCACACATTCCACATCCACCGGTAGGCGCCAACCGGCTCCGT
TCTTTGGTGGCCCCTTCGCGCCACCTTCTACTCCTCCCCTAGTCAGGAAGTTCCCCCCCGCCCCGCAGCT
CGCGTCGTGCAGGACGTGACAAATGGAAGTAGCACGTCTCACTAGTCTCGTGCAGATGGACAGCACCGCT
GAGCAATGGAAGCGGGTAGGCCTTTGGGGCAGCGGCCAATAGCAGCTTTGCTCCTTCGCTTTCTGGGCTC
AGAGGCTGGGAAGGGGTGGGTCCGGGGGCGGGCTCAGGGGCGGGCTCAGGGGCGGGGCGGGCGCCCGAAG
GTCCTCCGGAGGCCCGGCATTCTGCACGCTTCAAAAGCGCACGTCTGCCGCGCTGTTCTCCTCTTCCTCA
TCTCCGGGCCTTTCGACCTGCAGCCCAAGCTTACCATGACCGAGTACAAGCCCACGGTGCGCCTCGCCAC
CCGCGACGACGTCCCCAGGGCCGTACGCACCCTCGCCGCCGCGTTCGCCGACTACCCCGCCACGCGCCAC
ACCGTCGATCCGGACCGCCACATCGAGCGGGTCACCGAGCTGCAAGAACTCTTCCTCACGCGCGTCGGGC
TCGACATCGGCAAGGTGTGGGTCGCGGACGACGGCGCCGCGGTGGCGGTCTGGACCACGCCGGAGAGCGT
CGAAGCGGGGGCGGTGTTCGCCGAGATCGGCCCGCGCATGGCCGAGTTGAGCGGTTCCCGGCTGGCCGCG
CAGCAACAGATGGAAGGCCTCCTGGCGCCGCACCGGCCCAAGGAGCCCGCGTGGTTCCTGGCCACCGTCG
GCGTCTCGCCCGACCACCAGGGCAAGGGTCTGGGCAGCGCCGTCGTGCTCCCCGGAGTGGAGGCGGCCGA
GCGCGCCGGGGTGCCCGCCTTCCTGGAGACCTCCGCGCCCCGCAACCTCCCCTTCTACGAGCGGCTCGGC
TTCACCGTCACCGCCGACGTCGAGGTGCCCGAAGGACCGCGCACCTGGTGCATGACCCGCAAGCCCGGTG
CCTGACGCCCGCCCCACGACCCGCAGCGCCCGACCGAAAGGAGCGCACGACCCCATGCATCTCGAGGGCC
CGGTACCTTTAAGACCAATGACTTACAAGGCAGCTGTAGATCTTAGCCACTTTTTAAAAGAAAAGGGGGG
ACTGGAAGGGCTAGCTCACTCCCAACGAAGACAAGATCTGCTTTTTGCTTGTACTGGGTCTCTCTGGTTA
GACCAGATCTGAGCCTGGGAGCTCTCTGGCTAACTAGGGAACCCACTGCTTAAGCCTCAATAAAGCTTGC
CTTGAGTGCTTCAAGTAGTGTGTGCCCGTCTGTTGTGTGACTCTGGTAACTAGAGATCCCTCAGACCCTT
TTAGTCAGTGTGGAAAATCTCTAGCAGTAGTAGTTCATGTCATCTTATTATTCAGTATTTATAACTTGCA
AAGAAATGAATATCAGAGAGTGAGAGGAACTTGTTTATTGCAGCTTATAATGGTTACAAATAAAGCAATA
GCATCACAAATTTCACAAATAAAGCATTTTTTTCACTGCATTCTAGTTGTGGTTTGTCCAAACTCATCAA
TGTATCTTATCATGTCTGGCTCTAGCTATCCCGCCCCTAACTCCGCCCATCCCGCCCCTAACTCCGCCCA
GTTCCGCCCATTCTCCGCCCCATGGCTGACTAATTTTTTTTATTTATGCAGAGGCCGAGGCCGCCTCGGC
CTCTGAGCTATTCCAGAAGTAGTGAGGAGGCTTTTTTGGAGGCCTAGGGACGTACCCAATTCGCCCTATA
GTGAGTCGTATTACGCGCGCTCACTGGCCGTCGTTTTACAACGTCGTGACTGGGAAAACCCTGGCGTTAC
CCAACTTAATCGCCTTGCAGCACATCCCCCTTTCGCCAGCTGGCGTAATAGCGAAGAGGCCCGCACCGAT
CGCCCTTCCCAACAGTTGCGCAGCCTGAATGGCGAATGGG
[124 nt withheld, positions 5711-5834]
C
[91 nt withheld, positions 5836-5926]
A
[49 nt withheld, positions 5928-5976]
CCTTTGACGTTGGAGTCCACGTTCTTT
[37 nt withheld, positions 6004-6040]
ACCCTATCTCGGTCTATTCTTTTGATTTATAAGGGATTTTGCCGATTTCGGCCTATTGGTTAAAAAATGA
GCTGATTTAACAAAAATTTAACGCGAATTTTAACAAAATATTAACGCTTACAATTTAGGTGGCACTTTTC
GGGGAAATGTGCGCGGAACCCCTATTTGTTTATTTTTCTAAATACATTCAAATATGTATCCGCTCATGAG
ACAATAACCCTGATAAATGCTTCAATAATATTGAAAAAGGAAGAGTATGAGTATTCAACATTTCCGTGTC
GCCCTTATTCCCTTTTTTGCGGCATTTTGCCTTCCTGTTTTTGCTCACCCAGAAACGCTGGTGAAAGTAA
AAGATGCTGAAGATCAGTTGGGTGCACGAGTGGGTTACATCGAACTGGATCTCAACAGCGGTAAGATCCT
TGAGAGTTTTCGCCCCGAAGAACGTTTTCCAATGATGAGCACTTTTAAAGTTCTGCTATGTGGCGCGGTA
TTATCCCGTATTGACGCCGGGCAAGAGCAACTCGGTCGCCGCATACACTATTCTCAGAATGACTTGGTTG
AGTACTCACCAGTCACAGAAAAGCATCTTACGGATGGCATGACAGTAAGAGAATTATGCAGTGCTGCCAT
AACCATGAGTGATAACACTGCGGCCAACTTACTTCTGACAACGATCGGAGGACCGAAGGAGCTAACCGCT
TTTTTGCACAACATGGGGGATCATGTAACTCGCCTTGATCGTTGGGAACCGGAGCTGAATGAAGCCATAC
CAAACGACGAGCGTGACACCACGATGCCTGTAGCAATGGCAACAACGTTGCGCAAACTATTAACTGGCGA
ACTACTTACTCTAGCTTCCCGGCAACAATTAATAGACTGGATGGAGGCGGATAAAGTTGCAGGACCACTT
CTGCGCTCGGCCCTTCCGGCTGGCTGGTTTATTGCTGATAAATCTGGAGCCGGTGAGCGTGGGTCTCGCG
GTATCATTGCAGCACTGGGGCCAGATGGTAAGCCCTCCCGTATCGTAGTTATCTACACGACGGGGAGTCA
GGCAACTATGGATGAACGAAATAGACAGATCGCTGAGATAGGTGCCTCACTGATTAAGCATTGGTAACTG
TCAGACCAAGTTTACTCATATATACTTTAGATTGATTTAAAACTTCATTTTTAATTTAAAAGGATCTAGG
TGAAGATCCTTTTTGATAATCTCATGACCAAAATCCCTTAACGTGAGTTTTCGTTCCACTGAGCGTCAGA
CCCCGTAGAAAAGATCAAAGGATCTTCTTGAGATCCTTTTTTTCTGCGCGTAATCTGCTGCTTGCAAACA
AAAAAACCACCGCTACCAGCGGTGGTTTGTTTGCCGGATCAAGAGCTACCAACTCTTTTTCCGAAGGTAA
CTGGCTTCAGCAGAGCGCAGATACCAAATACTGTTCTTCTAGTGTAGCCGTAGTTAGGCCACCACTTCAA
GAACTCTGTAGCACCGCCTACATACCTCGCTCTGCTAATCCTGTTACCAGTGGCTGCTGCCAGTGGCGAT
AAGTCGTGTCTTACCGGGTTGGACTCAAGACGATAGTTACCGGATAAGGCGCAGCGGTCGGGCTGAACGG
GGGGTTCGTGCACACAGCCCAGCTTGGAGCGAACGACCTACACCGAACTGAGATACCTACAGCGTGAGCT
ATGAGAAAGCGCCACGCTTCCCGAAGGGAGAAAGGCGGACAGGTATCCGGTAAGCGGCAGGGTCGGAACA
GGAGAGCGCACGAGGGAGCTTCCAGGGGGAAACGCCTGGTATCTTTATAGTCCTGTCGGGTTTCGCCACC
TCTGACTTGAGCGTCGATTTTTGTGATGCTCGTCAGGGGGGCGGAGCCTATGGAAAAACGCCAGCAACGC
GGCCTTTTTACGGTTCCTGGCCTTTTGCTGGCCTTTTGCTCACATGTTCTTTCCTGCGTTATCCCCTGAT
TCTGTGGATAACCGTATTACCGCCTTTGAGTGAGCTGATACCGCTCGCCGCAGCCGAACGACCGAGCGCA
GCGAGTCAGTGAGCGAGGAAGCGGAAGAGCGCCCAATACGCAAACCGCCTCTCCCCGCGCGTTGGCCGAT
TCATTAATGCAGCTGGCACGACAGGTTTCCCGACTGGAAAGCGGGCAGTGAGCGCAACGCAATTAATGTG
AGTTAGCTCACTCATTAGGCACCCCAGGCTTTACACTTTATGCTTCCGGCTCGTATGTTGTGTGGAATTG
TGAGCGGATAACAATTTCACACAGGAAACAGCTATGACCATGATTACGCCAAGCGCGCAATTAACCCTCA
CTAAAGGGAACAAAAGCTGGAGCTGCAAGCTTAA
