>Addgene plasmid #130913 | pLenti-CMV-cGAS-N-HA | depositor partial sequence | sequence record 250882 | cGAS N terminus
TCTAGAGCCACCATGCAGCCTTGGCACGGAAAGGCCATGCAGAGAGCTTCCGAGGCCGGAGCCACTGCCC
CCAAGGCTTCCGCACGGAATGCCAGGGGCGCCCCGATGGATCCCACCGAGTCTCCGGCTGCCCCCGAGGC
CGCCCTGCCTAAGGCGGGAAAGTTCGGCCCCGCCAGGAAGTCGGGATCCCGGCAGAAAAAGAGCGCCCCG
GACACCCAGGAGAGGCCGCCCGTCCGCGCAACTGGGGCCCGCGCCAAAAAGGCCCCTCAGCGCGCCCAGG
ACACGCAGCCGTCTGACGCCACCAGCGCCCCTGGGGCAGAGGGGCTGGAGCCTCCTGCGGCTCGGGAGCC
GGCTCTTTCCAGGGCTGGTTCTTGCCGCCAGAGGGGCGCGCGCTGCTCCACGAAGCCAAGACCTCCGCCC
GGGCCCTGGGACGTGCCCAGCCCCGGCCTGCCGGTCTCGGCCCCCATTCTCGTACGGAGGGATGCGGCGT
ACCCATACGATGTTCCAGATTACGCTTGAGTCGAC
